>Addgene plasmid #205374 | pICH41295(pro5U)-pAT3G08530 | addgene full sequence | sequence record 404908 | Addgene NGS Result
GAAGCTAGACAGGCTTATCTTGGACAAGAAGAAGATCGCTTGGCCTCGCGCGCAGATCAGTTGGAAGAAT
TTGTCCATTACGTAAAAGGCGAGATCACCAAGGTAGTCGGCAAATAACTGTCAGACCAAGTTTACTCATA
TATACTTTAGATTGATTTAAAACTTCATTTTTAATTTAAAAGGATCTAGGTGAAGATCCTTTTTGATAAT
CTCATGACCAAAATCCCTTAACGTGAGTTTTCGTTCCACTGAGCGTCAGACCCCGTAGAAAAGATCAAAG
GATCTTCTTGAGATCCTTTTTTTCTGCGCGTAATCTGCTGCTTGCAAACAAAAAAACCACCGCTACCAGC
GGTGGTTTGTTTGCCGGATCAAGAGCTACCAACTCTTTTTCCGAAGGTAACTGGCTTCAGCAGAGCGCAG
ATACCAAATACTGTTCTTCTAGTGTAGCCGTAGTTAGGCCACCACTTCAAGAACTCTGTAGCACCGCCTA
CATACCTCGCTCTGCTAATCCTGTTACCAGTGGCTGCTGCCAGTGGCGATAAGTCGTGTCTTACCGGGTT
GGACTCAAGACGATAGTTACCGGATAAGGCGCAGCGGTCGGGCTGAACGGGGGGTTCGTGCACACAGCCC
AGCTTGGAGCGAACGACCTACACCGAACTGAGATACCTACAGCGTGAGCTATGAGAAAGCGCCACGCTTC
CCGAAGGGAGAAAGGCGGACAGGTATCCGGTAAGCGGCAGGGTCGGAACAGGAGAGCGCACGAGGGAGCT
TCCAGGGGGAAACGCCTGGTATCTTTATAGTCCTGTCGGGTTTCGCCACCTCTGACTTGAGCGTCGATTT
TTGTGATGCTCGTCAGGGGGGCGGAGCCTATGGAAAAACGCCAGCAACGCGGCCTTTTTACGGTTCCTGG
CCTTTTGCTGGCCTTTTGCTCACATGTTCTTTCCTGCGTTATCCCCTGATTCTGTGGATAACCGTATTAC
CGCCTTTGAGTGAGCTGATACCGCTCGCCGCAGCCGAACGACCGAGCGCAGCGAGTCAGTGAGCGAGGAA
GCGGAAGAGCGCCCAATACGCAAACCGCCTCTCCCCGCGCGTTGGCCGATTCATTAATCACTCTGTGGTC
TCAGGAGAGTGATACTCTATGACATAATATTCCTTCTTCTTTTGGATCAGATTAATTAAGTTTTGTTTCT
AATTATTAAGTCATGACACTTCTTCCATTCTTAATTATTAAGTTTTTTTTTTCTTGTATCAAATCTTTAA
TTATTAAGTTTTTTAAAAAAAATTATTAAAAGTCATGACACTTCTTCCATTCTTAATTATTAAGTTTTTT
TCTTGGATCAAATCTTAATTATTAAGTCATTTATTGTTGTTTCACCTAAGGTACCTTCATTTAAAAGCAC
CAATTAAAATATTTCACGTGTCGTCTCATTAGAAATTCGGATGCTTAGAGCCCAGTAAGGACCGATATGG
GCCGGACCTGGTTATAAATGTAAGACTCTAATTGGATCGCTGTTCGTCATTACTTACCCATATATATTTG
TTATTCTTCTTTTCTCAATTTTCTTTCTCTTTCCATCACCTTTCTCGTTCACTTGCTTCAGATCTGGCAG
CGATTTCATTTCTTCTCCAGTCTTTCTCTCGTCTCGGTTCTATCTCCTGGCCATTGGCGGTCAGGACTTC
TCAGCCGTATATTTGATTCCGTCCCCGGATTTACTCTTGCTGTGATCTGAGGTCAAACAATGTGAGACCA
CGAAGTGGCTCTTCAGTGGACGAAAGGGCCTCGTGATACGCCTATTTTTATAGGTTAATGTCATGATAAT
AATGGTTTCTTAGACGTCAGGTGGCACTTTTCGGGGAAATGTGCGCGGAACCCCTATTTGTTTATTTTTC
TAAATACATTCAAATATGTATCCGCTCATGAGACAATAACCCTGATAAATGCTTCAATAATATTGAAAAA
GGAAGAGTATGCGCTCACGCAACTGGTCCAGAACCTTGACCGAACGCAGCGGTGGTAACGGCGCAGTGGC
GGTTTTCATGGCTTGTTATGACTGTTTTTTTTTGGGGTACAGTCTATGCCTCGGGCATCCAAGCAGCAAG
CGCGTTACGCCGTGGGTCGATGTTTGATGTTATGGAGCAGCAACGATGTTACGCAGCAGGGCAGTCGCCC
TAAAACAAAGTTAAACATCATGAGGGAAGCGGTGATCGCCGAAGTATCGACTCAACTATCAGAGGTAGTT
GGCGTCATCGAGCGCCATCTCGAACCGACGTTGCTGGCCGTACATTTGTACGGCTCCGCAGTGGATGGCG
GCCTGAAGCCACACAGCGATATTGATTTGCTGGTTACGGTGACCGTAAGGCTTGATGAAACAACGCGGCG
AGCTTTGATCAACGACCTTTTGGAAACTTCGGCTTCCCCTGGAGAGAGCGAGATTCTCCGCGCTGTAGAA
GTCACCATTGTTGTGCACGACGACATCATTCCGTGGCGTTATCCAGCTAAGCGCGAACTGCAATTTGGAG
AATGGCAGCGCAATGACATTCTTGCAGGTATCTTCGAGCCAGCCACGATCGACATTGATCTGGCTATCTT
GCTGACAAAAGCAAGAGAACATAGCGTTGCCTTGGTAGGTCCAGCGGCGGAGGAACTCTTTGATCCGGTT
CCTGAACAGGATCTATTTGAGGCGCTAAATGAAACCTTAACGCTATGGAACTCGCCGCCCGACTGGGCTG
GCGATGAGCGAAATGTAGTGCTTACGTTGTCCCGCATTTGGTACAGCGCAGTAACCGGCAAAATCGCGCC
GAAGGATGTCGCTGCCGACTGGGCAATGGAGCGCCTGCCGGCCCAGTATCAGCCCGTCATACTT
Features (pLannotate 1.2.2; 6 found; start..end, strand, type, name):
    288..876     +  rep_origin     ori: high-copy-number ColE1/pMB1/pBR322/pUC origin of replication
   1059..1108    +  CDS            lacI (fragment): lac repressor; lacI; The lac repressor binds to the lac operator to inhibit transcription in E. coli. This inhibition can be relieved by adding lactose or isopropyl-β-D-thiogalactopyranoside (IPTG).
   1864..1968    +  promoter       AmpR promoter: bla
   1959..2039    -  CDS            int (fragment): INT2_ECOLX - Protein inferred from homology: Swiss-Prot protein existence level 3. Putative integrase believed to be involved in the insertion of antibiotic resistance genes into plasmids and transposons. From Escherichia coli.
   2127..2183    +  CDS            GmR (fragment): gentamycin acetyltransferase; aacC1; confers resistance to gentamycin
   2190..114     +  CDS            aadA (across the origin): S3AD_ECOLX - Experimental evidence at protein level: Swiss-Prot protein existence level 1. Mediates bacterial resistance to the antibiotics streptomycin and spectinomycin. From Escherichia coli.
