[The description below was written by a language model from this plasmid's Addgene catalogue record and pLannotate feature annotations shown in this document.]
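Description:
pICH41295(pro5U)-pAT3G08530 is a level 0 part plasmid for the MoClo (Modular Cloning) Golden Gate assembly system, built in the pICH41295 backbone, the standard acceptor for combined promoter plus 5′UTR modules. It is a small bacterial cloning vector of about 2.9 kb, maintained in E. coli from a high-copy ColE1/pUC-type origin and selected with spectinomycin. The feature table attributes this resistance to an aadA streptomycin/spectinomycin adenylyltransferase gene that spans the sequence numbering origin, with an AmpR (bla) promoter annotated upstream. The short integrase, GmR and lacI fragments flagged by the automated annotation are probably sequence remnants associated with the resistance cassette and the original cloning site rather than functional genes.

The payload is a 611 bp fragment from Arabidopsis thaliana named pAT3G08530, which by the naming and the stated purpose represents the promoter and 5′ untranslated region of the locus AT3G08530. The insert itself was not annotated by the feature-calling software, and the record does not give the flanking cloning sites or fusion overhangs. In the MoClo scheme, level 0 parts are normally released by a type IIS restriction enzyme with position-specific overhangs. This lets the promoter/5′UTR module be joined in a defined order with coding sequence and terminator parts to build level 1 transcription units for plant expression.

The plasmid carries no reporter, plant selection marker or transfer elements of its own, so it serves purely as a storage and donor vector for this regulatory part. The associated work concerns identifying and engineering constitutive and repressible plant promoters, which suggests this fragment is one of the candidate promoters characterised in that context.
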