Addgene plasmid #205374: pICH41295(pro5U)-pAT3G08530
Purpose: MoClo lvl0 Promoter + 5'UTR part
Depositing lab: Jennifer Nemhauser. Depositing organization: University of Washington. Publication: Building a pipeline to identify and engineer constitutive and repressible promoters. Yang EJY, Nemhauser JL. Quant Plant Biol. 2023 Oct 19;4:e12. doi: 10.1017/qpb.2023.10. eCollection 2023. PubMed 37901686.
Backbone
  Vector backbone: pICH41295
  Backbone manufacturer: Sylvestre Marillonnet Lab
  Vector type: Synthetic Biology
Growth in bacteria
  Bacterial resistance: Spectinomycin, 50 μg/mL
  Growth temperature: 37°C
  Growth strain: DH5alpha
  Copy number: High Copy
Gene/Insert
  Gene/Insert name: pAT3G08530
  Species: A. thaliana (mustard weed)
  Insert size (bp): 611
  Cloning method: Restriction Enzyme; 5′ cloning site unknown (unknown if destroyed)
Terms and licenses: Academic/Nonprofit Terms; Industry Terms: Not Available to Industry
How to cite: pICH41295(pro5U)-pAT3G08530 was a gift from Jennifer Nemhauser (Addgene plasmid # 205374 ; http://n2t.net/addgene:205374 ; RRID:Addgene_205374)
